>Addgene plasmid #90060 | LAhA-pHG165a | addgene full sequence | sequence record 178388 | Addgene NGS Result
TCCGACACCATCGAATGGTGCAAAACCTTTCGCGGTATGGCATGATAGCGCCCGGAAGAGAGTCAATTCA
GGGTGGTGAATGTGAAACCAGTAACGTTATACGATGTCGCAGAGTATGCCGGTGTCTCTTATCAGACCGT
TTCCCGCGTGGTGAACCAGGCCAGCCACGTTTCTGCGAAAACGCGGGAAAAAGTGGAAGCGGCGATGGCG
GAGAGCGGTTACCGTCCAAACTTGCTGGCGCGCAATCTGTCGGCGAAGAGTACTCAGACGCTGGGGCTGG
TAGTGACCAACACGCTTTACCACGGCATTTATTTTAGTGAATTACTCTTTCATGCCGCGCGAATGGCGGA
AGAGAAAGGGCGGCAGTTGCTATTGGCAGATGGTAAACACAGCGCAGAAGAAGAGCGCCAGGCGATTCAG
TATCTGCTGGATCTGCGCTGCGACGCGATCATGATTTACCCGCGTTTTTTAAGCGTGGATGAGATCGATG
ACATCATTGACGCGCACAGTCAGCCGATAATGGTGCTTAATCGCCGCCTGCGCAAAAACAGCAGCCATAG
CGTCTGGTGCGATCATAAACAGACCAGTTTTAACGCCGTGGCAGAGTTGATAAACGCCGGGCATCAGGAG
ATTGCTTTCCTTACCGGCTCGATGGATTCCCCCACCAGCATTGAACGTCTTGCCGGGTATAAAGACGCGC
TGGCGCAGCATGGTATTGCGCTCAATGAAAAACTTATCGCTAACGGTAAATGGACGCCTGCCAGCGGGGC
CGAAGGGGTAGAAATGTTGCTCGAACGTGGGGCTAAATTTAGCGCGTTAGTTGCCAGTAACGACGATATG
GCGATAGGTGCGATGAAAGCGTTACACGAGCGCGGCGTAGCGGTGCCAGAGCAGGTGTCAGTTATCGGAT
TCGATGATATCGCTATTGCCCCCTACACCGTTCCGGCGCTCTCCAGCGTAAAAATTCCGGTGACTGAGAT
GATTCAGGAAATTATTGGACGGCTGATTTTTATGCTCGATGGCGGGGATTTCTCACCGCCGAAAACCTTC
AGCGGAAAACTGATCCGCCGCGACTCACTCATTGCTCCTTCGCGATAATAACCTGAGGCCGATACTGTCG
TCGTCCCCTCAAACTGGCAGATGCACGGTTACGATGCGCCCATCTACACCAACGTGACCTATCCCATTAG
GTCAATCCGCCGTTTGTTCCCACGGAGAATCCGACGGGTTGTTACTCGCTCACATTTAATGTTGATGAAA
GCTGGCTACAGGAAGGCCAGACGCGAATTATTTTTGATGGCGTTGGAATTCCCGGGGATCCGTCGACCTG
CAGCCAAGCTTGGCACTGGCCGTCGTTTTACAACGTCGTGACTGGGAAAACCCTGGCGTTACCCAACTTA
ATCGCCTTGCAGCACATCCCCCTTTCGCCAGCTGGCGTAATAGCGAAGAGGCCCGCACCGATCGCCCTTC
CCAACAGTTGCGCAGCCTGAATGGCGAATGCCGTTAACGGATTCTTGAAGACGAAAGGGCCTCGTGATAC
GCCTATTTTTATAGGTTAATGTCATGATAATAATGGTTTCTTAGACGTCAGGTGGCACTTTTCGGGGAAA
TGTGCGCGGAACCCCTATTTGTTTATTTTTCTAAATACATTCAAATATGTATCCGCTCATGAGACAATAA
CCCTGATAAATGCTTCAATAATATTGAAAAAGGAAGAGTATGAGTATTCAACATTTCCGTGTCGCCCTTA
TTCCCTTTTTTGCGGCATTTTGCCTTCCTGTTTTTGCTCACCCAGAAACGCTGGTGAAAGTAAAAGATGC
TGAAGATCAGTTGGGTGCACGAGTGGGTTACATCGAACTGGATCTCAACAGCGGTAAGATCCTTGAGAGT
TTTCGCCCCGAAGAACGTTTTCCAATGATGAGCACTTTTAAAGTTCTGCTATGTGGCGCGGTATTATCCC
GTATTGACGCCGGGCAAGAGCAACTCGGTCGCCGCATACACTATTCTCAGAATGACTTGGTTGAGTACTC
ACCAGTCACAGAAAAGCATCTTACGGATGGCATGACAGTAAGAGAATTATGCAGTGCTGCCATAACCATG
AGTGATAACACTGCGGCCAACTTACTTCTGACAACGATCGGAGGACCGAAGGAGCTAACCGCTTTTTTGC
ACAACATGGGGGATCATGTAACTCGCCTTGATCGTTGGGAACCGGAGCTGAATGAAGCCATACCAAACGA
CGAGCGTGACACCACGATGCCTGTAGCAATGGCAACAACGTTGCGCAAACTATTAACTGGCGAACTACTT
ACTCTAGCTTCCCGGCAACAATTAATAGACTGGATGGAGGCGGATAAAGTTGCAGGACCACTTCTGCGCT
CGGCCCTTCCGGCTGGCTGGTTTATTGCTGATAAATCTGGAGCCGGTGAGCGTGGGTCTCGCGGTATCAT
TGCAGCACTGGGGCCAGATGGTAAGCCCTCCCGTATCGTAGTTATCTACACGACGGGGAGTCAGGCAACT
ATGGATGAACGAAATAGACAGATCGCTGAGATAGGTGCCTCACTGATTAAGCATTGGTAACTGTCAGACC
AAGTTTACTCATATATACTTTAGATTGATTTAAAACTTCATTTTTAATTTAAAAGGATCTAGGTGAAGAT
CCTTTTTGATAATCTCATGACCAAAATCCCTTAACGTGAGTTTTCGTTCCACTGAGCGTCAGACCCCGTA
GAAAAGATCAAAGGATCTTCTTGAGATCCTTTTTTTCTGCGCGTAATCTGCTGCTTGCAAACAAAAAAAC
CACCGCTACCAGCGGTGGTTTGTTTGCCGGATCAAGAGCTACCAACTCTTTTTCCGAAGGTAACTGGCTT
CAGCAGAGCGCAGATACCAAATACTGTCCTTCTAGTGTAGCCGTAGTTAGGCCACCACTTCAAGAACTCT
GTAGCACCGCCTACATACCTCGCTCTGCTAATCCTGTTACCAGTGGCTGCTGCCAGTGGCGATAAGTCGT
GTCTTACCGGGTTGGACTCAAGACGATAGTTACCGGATAAGGCGCAGCGGTCGGGCTGAACGGGGGGTTC
GTGCACACAGCCCAGCTTGGAGCGAACGACCTACACCGAACTGAGATACCTACAGCGTGAGCTATGAGAA
AGCGCCACGCTTCCCGAAGGGAGAAAGGCGGACAGGTATCCGGTAAGCGGCAGGGTCGGAACAGGAGAGC
GCACGAGGGAGCTTCCAGGGGGAAACGCCTGGTATCTTTATAGTCCTGTCGGGTTTCGCCACCTCTGACT
TGAGCGTCGATTTTTGTGATGCTCGTCAGGGGGGCGGAGCCTATGGAAAAACGCCAGCAACGCGGCCTTT
TTACGGTTCCTGGCCTTTTGCTGGCCTTTTGCTCACATGTTCTTTCCTGCGTTATCCCCTGATTCTGTGG
ATAACCGTATTACCGCCTTTGAGTGAGCTGATACCGCTCGCCGCAGCCGAACGACCGAGCGCAGCGAGTC
AGTGAGCGAGGAAGCGGAAGAGCGCCTGATGCGGTATTTTCTCCTTACGCATCTGTGCGGTATTTCACAC
CGCATATGGTGCACTCTCAGTACAATCTGCTCTGATGCCGCATAGTTAAGCCAGTATACACTCCGCTATC
GCTACGTGACTGGGTCATGGCTGCGCCCCGACACCCGCCAACACCCGCTGACGCGCCCTGACGGGCTTGT
CTGCTCCCGGCATCCGCTTACAGACAAGCTGTGACCGTCTCCGGGAGCTGCATGTGTCAGAGGTTTTCAC
CGTCATCACCGAAACGCGCGAGGCAGCTGCGGTAAAGCTCATCAGCGTGGTCGTGAAGCGATTCACAGAT
GTCTGCCTGTTCATCCGCGTCCAGCTCGTTGAGTTTCTCCAGAAGCGTTAATGTCTGGCTTCTGATAAAG
CGGGCCATGTTAAGGGCGGTTTTTTCCTGTTTGGTCACTGATGCCTCCGTGTAAGGGGGATTTCTGTTCA
TGGGGGTAATGATACCGATGAAACGAGAGAGGATGCTCACGATACGGGTTACTGATGATGAACATGCCCG
GTTACTGGAACGTTGTGAGGGTAAACAACTGGCGGTATGGATGCGGCGGGACCAGAGAAAAATCACTCAG
GGTCAATGCCAGCGCTTCGTTAATACAGATGTAGGTGTTCCACAGGGTAGCCAGCAGCATCCTGCGATGC
AGATCCGGAACATAATGGTGCAGGGCGCTGACTTCCGCGTTTCCAGACTTTACGAAACACGGAAACCGAA
GACCATTCATGTTGTTGCTCAGGTCGCAGACGTTTTGCAGCAGCAGTCGCTTCACGTTCGCTCGCGTATC
GGTGATTCATTCTGCTAACCAGTAAGGCAACCCCGCCAGCCTAGCCGGGTCCTCAACGACAGGAGCACGA
TCATGCGCACCCGTGGCCAGGACCCAACGCTGCCCGCCGTTAACGGCCAATACGCAAACCGCCTCTCCCC
GCGCGTTGGCCGATTCATTAATGCAGCTGGCACGACAGGTTTCCCGACTGGAAAGCGGGCAGTGAGCGCA
ACGCAATTAATGTGAGTTAGCTCACTCATTAGGCACCCCAGGCTTTACACTTTATGCTTCCGGCTCGTAT
GTTGTGTGGCGTGGTACTCATAACAATTTCACACAGGAAACAGCTATGACCATGATTACGAAT
Features (pLannotate 1.2.2; 13 found; start..end, strand, type, name):
      4..81      +  promoter       lacIq promoter: lacI (mutant); In the lacIq allele, a single base change in the promoter boosts expression of the lacI gene about 10-fold.
     94..1095    +  CDS            ascG: ASCG_ECOLI - Experimental evidence at protein level: Swiss-Prot protein existence level 1. Repressor of the asc operon. The cryptic operon is activated by the insertion of IS186 into the ascG gene. From Escherichia coli (strain K12).
   1102..1304    +  CDS            lacZ (fragment): β-galactosidase; lacZ
   1344..1498    +  CDS            lacZα (fragment): LacZα fragment of β-galactosidase; lacZ fragment
   1615..1719    +  promoter       AmpR promoter: bla
   1720..2580    +  CDS            AmpR: β-lactamase; bla; confers resistance to ampicillin, carbenicillin, and related antibiotics
   2751..3339    +  rep_origin     ori: high-copy-number ColE1/pMB1/pBR322/pUC origin of replication
   3525..3665    -  misc_feature   bom: basis of mobility region from pBR322
   3767..3958    -  CDS            rop: Rop protein, which maintains plasmids at low copy number; rop
   3975..4355    +  CDS            YPB1_ECOLX: Protein predicted: Swiss-Prot protein existence level 4. From Escherichia coli.
   4457..4545    +  CDS            lacI (fragment): lac repressor; lacI; The lac repressor binds to the lac operator to inhibit transcription in E. coli. This inhibition can be relieved by adding lactose or isopropyl-β-D-thiogalactopyranoside (IPTG).
   4558..4579    +  protein_bind   CAP binding site: CAP binding activates transcription in the presence of cAMP. E. coli catabolite activator protein
   4594..4624    +  promoter       lac promoter: promoter for the E. coli lac operon
