[The description below was written by a language model from this plasmid's Addgene catalogue record and pLannotate feature annotations shown in this document.]
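Description:
LAhA-pHG165a is a low-copy bacterial expression plasmid that constitutively produces a synthetic chimeric transcription repressor in E. coli. The backbone, pHG165a, is a derivative of pHG165 in which the lacO1 operator has been disabled by mutation, so that repressors carrying a LacI DNA-binding domain do not bind the plasmid itself. It replicates from a ColE1/pMB1-type origin. The generic annotation calls this origin high-copy, but the plasmid also retains the pBR322 rop gene and bom region, and Rop keeps copy number down, which fits the catalogue's low-copy designation. Selection is by ampicillin resistance from the bla gene under its own promoter.

The insert, LAhA, joins the DNA-binding domain of E. coli LacI to the linker region and regulatory domain of E. coli AscG, the repressor of the cryptic asc operon. The automated annotation labels the roughly 1 kb coding sequence simply as ascG, reflecting the AscG-derived majority of the protein rather than its LacI-derived N-terminus. The depositor notes that translation begins at a GTG codon, an alternative start codon in E. coli. Expression is driven by the lacIq promoter immediately upstream, a lacI promoter variant in which a single base change raises transcription about tenfold, giving steady, uninduced synthesis. The other annotated elements are backbone remnants: lacZ and lacZα fragments, a short lacI fragment, a CAP binding site and the lac promoter.

The design suggests a repressor that recognises lac operator DNA while taking its regulatory properties from AscG. The record states only constitutive expression of the chimera as the purpose and describes no specific assays.
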