Addgene plasmid #90060: LAhA-pHG165a
Purpose: Constitutive expression of a chimeric LacI:AscG transcription repressor
Depositing lab: Liskin Swint-Kruse. Depositing organization: University of Kansas Medical Center.
Backbone
  Vector backbone: pHG165a
  Backbone manufacturer: PMID: 3012611 with lacO1 binding site of pHG165 disabled by mutation
  Vector type: Bacterial Expression
Growth in bacteria
  Bacterial resistance: Ampicillin, 100 μg/mL
  Growth temperature: 37°C
  Growth strain: DH5alpha
  Copy number: Low Copy
Gene/Insert
  Gene/Insert name: LAhA
  Species: Synthetic
  Promoter: Iq
  Cloning method: Ligation Independent Cloning
Terms and licenses: Academic/Nonprofit Terms; Industry Terms: Not Available to Industry
Depositor comments: E. coli LacI DNA binding domain,E. coli AscG linker region, and AscG regulatory domain . The start codon of these genes is GTG, which is an alternative MET start codon in E. coli.
How to cite: LAhA-pHG165a was a gift from Liskin Swint-Kruse (Addgene plasmid # 90060 ; http://n2t.net/addgene:90060 ; RRID:Addgene_90060)
